Addgene plasmid #203053: Salsa-BC212-P3B8
Purpose: Expression of barcoded reporter plasmid for PRESTO-Salsa; EGFP/BC212
Depositing lab: Noah Palm. Depositing organization: Yale University. Publication: Highly multiplexed bioactivity screening reveals human and microbiota metabolome-GPCRome interactions. Chen H, Rosen CE, Gonzalez-Hernandez JA, Song D, Potempa J, Ring AM, Palm NW. Cell. 2023 Jul 6;186(14):3095-3110.e19. doi: 10.1016/j.cell.2023.05.024. Epub 2023 Jun 14. PubMed 37321219.
Backbone
  Vector backbone: pCER206
  Vector type: Mammalian Expression
Growth in bacteria
  Bacterial resistance: Ampicillin, 100 μg/mL
  Growth temperature: 37°C
  Growth strain: DH5alpha
  Copy number: High Copy
Gene/Insert
  Gene/Insert name: EGFP/BC212
  Species: Synthetic
  Insert size (bp): 730
  Promoter: Tet Response Element (TRE)
  Cloning method: Restriction Enzyme; 5′ cloning site BsrGI (not destroyed); 3′ cloning site HindIII (not destroyed)
  Sequencing primers: 5′ Custom primer (GAAGCGCGATCACATGG)
Terms and licenses: Academic/Nonprofit Terms; Industry Terms: Not Available to Industry
How to cite: Salsa-BC212-P3B8 was a gift from Noah Palm (Addgene plasmid # 203053 ; http://n2t.net/addgene:203053 ; RRID:Addgene_203053)
