[The description below was written by a language model from this plasmid's Addgene catalogue record and pLannotate feature annotations shown in this document.]
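Description:
Salsa-BC212-P3B8 is a mammalian expression reporter plasmid built on the pCER206 backbone, one member of a set of barcoded reporters made for the PRESTO-Salsa multiplexed GPCR bioactivity screening platform. It is about 5.1 kb and is maintained in E. coli through a high-copy ColE1/pUC-type origin, with selection by ampicillin resistance (β-lactamase expressed from its own bla promoter). No mammalian selection marker is annotated, which fits transient use in cultured cells.

The payload is a synthetic insert of roughly 730 bp recorded as EGFP/BC212, meaning a mammalian codon-optimized EGFP coding sequence paired with a nucleotide barcode, number 212. The insert was cloned between BsrGI and HindIII sites that remain intact. The barcode is not annotated as a separate feature, but given the cloning sites it presumably lies just downstream of the EGFP open reading frame, so that it would be carried in the reporter transcript. Expression is driven by a tetracycline response element: the feature table shows an array of tetO repeats flanked on one side by a TRE3G-type minimal promoter fragment facing EGFP. On the other side a minimal CMV promoter faces the opposite direction toward a rabbit β-globin intron and polyadenylation signal, a layout resembling a bidirectional Tet-responsive cassette. No coding insert is annotated in that second arm apart from β-globin-derived sequence. An SV40 polyadenylation signal sits downstream of EGFP, although it is annotated on the opposite strand. Short lacI, SV40 large T antigen and streptomycin phosphotransferase fragments appear to be backbone remnants.

Because the TRE is switched on by a tetracycline-controlled transactivator, the reporter yields EGFP and barcoded transcript when such a transactivator is supplied, allowing many reporters to be pooled and read out by barcode sequencing.
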