Features (pLannotate 1.2.2; 17 found; start..end, strand, type, name):
      2..55      +  CDS            lacI (fragment): lac repressor; lacI; The lac repressor binds to the lac operator to inhibit transcription in E. coli. This inhibition can be relieved by adding lactose or isopropyl-β-D-thiogalactopyranoside (IPTG).
    388..443     -  polyA_signal   β-globin poly(A) signal: rabbit β-globin polyadenylation signal (Gil and Proudfoot, 1987)
    518..640     -  CDS            HBB: HBB_COLGU - Experimental evidence at transcript level: Swiss-Prot protein existence level 2. Involved in oxygen transport from the lung to the various peripheral tissues. From Colobus guereza (Mantled guereza) (Eastern black-and-white colobus monkey).
    644..1216    -  intron         β-globin intron: intron from rabbit β-globin gene
   1312..1343    -  misc_feature   MCS (fragment): pUC18/19 multiple cloning site
   1437..1475    -  promoter       minimal CMV promoter: human cytomegalovirus (CMV) immediate early promoter
   1493..1708    -  protein_bind   tetracycline response element (fragment): contains seven copies of the tetracycline operator tetO tetracycline repressor TetR
   1708..1753    +  promoter       TRE3GV promoter (fragment): 3rd-generation Tet-responsive promoter that can be activated by binding of Tet-On® 3G, optimized for retroviral and lentiviral vectors
   1829..1856    +  misc_feature   MCS (fragment): pBluescript multiple cloning site
   1861..2580    +  CDS            EGFP: the original enhanced GFP (Yang et al., 1996) mammalian codon-optimized
   2590..2613    +  misc_feature   MCS (fragment): pBluescript multiple cloning site
   2627..2761    -  polyA_signal   SV40 poly(A) signal: SV40 polyadenylation signal
   2784..2867    -  CDS            large T antigen (fragment): large T antigen from SV40 (simian virus 40)
   2861..3091    -  CDS            str (fragment): STR_KLEPN - Protein inferred from homology: Swiss-Prot protein existence level 3. The aminoglycoside phosphotransferases achieve inactivation of their antibiotic substrates by phosphorylation. From Klebsiella pneumoniae.
   3210..3314    +  promoter       AmpR promoter: bla
   3315..4175    +  CDS            AmpR: β-lactamase; bla; confers resistance to ampicillin, carbenicillin, and related antibiotics
   4346..4934    +  rep_origin     ori: high-copy-number ColE1/pMB1/pBR322/pUC origin of replication
>Addgene plasmid #203053 | Salsa-BC212-P3B8 | addgene full sequence | sequence record 421401 | Addgene NGS Result
AGCGCCCAATACGCAAACCGCCTCTCCCCGCGCGTTGGCCGATTCATTAATGCAGTCGAGGGATCTCCAT
AAGAGAAGAGGGACAGCTATGACTGGGAGTAGTCAGGAGAGGAGGAAAAATCTGGCTAGTAAAACATGTA
AGGAAAATTTTAGGGATGTTAAAGAAAAAAATAACACAAAACAAAATATAAAAAAAATCTAACCTCAAGT
CAAGGCTTTTCTATGGAATAAGGAATGGACAGCAGGGGGCTGTTTCATATACTGATGACCTCTTTATAGC
CAACCTTTGTTCATGGCAGCCAGCATATGGGCATATGTTGCCAAACTCTAAACCAAATACTCATTCTGAT
GTTTTAAATGATTTGCCCTCCCATATGTCCTTCCGAGTGAGAGACACAAAAAATTCCAACACACTATTGC
AATGAAAATAAATTTCCTTTATTAGCCAGAAGTCAGATGCTCAAGGGGCTTCATGATGTCCCCATAATTT
TTGGCAGAGGGAAAAAGATCGATCTCAGTGGTATTTGTGAGCCAGGGCATTGGCCACACCAGCCACCACC
TTCTGATAGGCAGCCTGCACCTGAGGAGTGAATTCTTTGCCAAAATGATGAGACAGCACAACAACCAGCA
CGTTGCCCAGGAGCTGTAGGAAAGAGAAGAAGGCATGAACATGGTTAGCAGAGGGGCCCGGTTTGGACTC
AGAGTATTTTATCCTCATCTCAAACAGTGTATATCATTGTAACCATAAAGAGAAAGGCAGGATGATGACC
AGGGTGTAGTTGTTTCTACCAATAAGAATATTTCCACGCCAGCCAGAATTTATATGCAGAAATATTCTAC
CTTATCATTTAATTATAACAATTGTTCTCTAAAACTGTGCTGAAGTACAATATAATATACCCTGATTGCC
TTGAAAAAAAAGTGATTAGAGAAAGTACTTACAATCTGACAAATAAACAAAAGTGAATTTAAAAATTCGT
TACAAATGCAAGCTAAAGTTTAACGAAAAAGTTACAGAAAATGAAAAGAAAATAAGAGGAGACAATGGTT
GTCAACAGAGTAGAAAGTGAAAGAAACAAAATTATCATGAGGGTCCATGGTGATACAAGGGACATCTTCC
CATTCTAAACAACACCCTGAAAACTTTGCCCCCTCCATATAACATGAATTTTACAATAGCGAAAAAGAAA
GAACAATCAAGGGTCCCCAAACTCACCCTGAAGTTCTCAGCTCTAGAGATATCGTCGAGGCCGCGCTAGC
GTTTAAACTGTCGACCTTAATTAAGAGATCTGCTCGAGGCGCGTCAGCTGACTAGAGGATCCCCGGGTAC
CGAGCTCGAATTCGGGGCCGCGGAGGCTGGATCGGTCCCGGTGTCTTCTATGGAGGTCAAAACAGCGTGG
ATGGCGTCTCCAGGCGATCTGACGGTTCACTAAACGAGCTCTGCTTATATAGGCCTCCCACCGTACACGC
CTACCTCGACCCGGGTACCGAGCTCGACTTTCACTTTTCTCTATCACTGATAGGGAGTGGTAAACTCGAC
TTTCACTTTTCTCTATCACTGATAGGGAGTGGTAAACTCGACTTTCACTTTTCTCTATCACTGATAGGGA
GTGGTAAACTCGACTTTCACTTTTCTCTATCACTGATAGGGAGTGGTAAACTCGACTTTCACTTTTCTCT
ATCACTGATAGGGAGTGGTAAACTCGACCTATATAAGCAGAGCTCGTTTAGTGAACCGTCAGATCGCCTG
GAGACGCCATCCACGCTGTTTTGACCTCCATAGAAGACACCGGGACCGATCCAGCCTCCGCGGCCCCGAA
TTCCTGCAGCGGCCGCTCTAGAACTAGTGGATCCCCGCGGATGGTGAGCAAGGGCGAGGAGCTGTTCACC
GGGGTGGTGCCCATCCTGGTCGAGCTGGACGGCGACGTAAACGGCCACAAGTTCAGCGTGTCCGGCGAGG
GCGAGGGCGATGCCACCTACGGCAAGCTGACCCTGAAGTTCATCTGCACCACCGGCAAGCTGCCCGTGCC
CTGGCCCACCCTCGTGACCACCCTGACCTACGGCGTGCAGTGCTTCAGCCGCTACCCCGACCACATGAAG
CAGCACGACTTCTTCAAGTCCGCCATGCCCGAAGGCTACGTCCAGGAGCGCACCATCTTCTTCAAGGACG
ACGGCAACTACAAGACCCGCGCCGAGGTGAAGTTCGAGGGCGACACCCTGGTGAACCGCATCGAGCTGAA
GGGCATCGACTTCAAGGAGGACGGCAACATCCTGGGGCACAAGCTGGAGTACAACTACAACAGCCACAAC
GTCTATATCATGGCCGACAAGCAGAAGAACGGCATCAAGGTGAACTTCAAGATCCGCCACAACATCGAGG
ACGGCAGCGTGCAGCTCGCCGACCACTACCAGCAGAACACCCCCATCGGCGACGGCCCCGTGCTGCTGCC
CGACAACCACTACCTGAGCACCCAGTCCGCCCTGAGCAAAGACCCCAACGAGAAGCGCGATCACATGGTC
CTGCTGGAGTTCGTGACCGCCGCCGGGATCACTCTCGGCATGGACGAGCTGTACAAGTAAAGTGGCTAGG
GAATTCGATATCAAGCTTGTCGACCTAGTTCTAGAGGATCCAGACATGATAAGATACATTGATGAGTTTG
GACAAACCACAACTAGAATGCAGTGAAAAAAATGCTTTATTTGTGAAATTTGTGATGCTATTGCTTTATT
TGTAACCATTATAAGCTGCAATAAACAAGTTAACAACAACAATTGCATTCATTTTATGTTTCAGGTTCAG
GGGGAGGTGTGGGAGGTTTTTTAAAGCAAGTAAAACCTCTACAAATGTGGTATGGCTGATTATGATCCTG
CAAGCCTCGTCGTCCTGGCCGGACCACGCTATCTGTGCAAGGTCCCCGGCCCCGGACGCGCGCTCCATGA
GCAGAGCGCCCGCCGCCGAGGCGAAGACTCGGGCGGCGCCCTGCCCGTCCCACCAGGTCAACAGGCGGTA
ACCGGCCTCTTCATCGGGAATGCGCGCGACCTTCAGCATCGCCGGCATGTCCCCCTGGCGGACGGGAAGT
ATCCAGCTCGACCAAGCTGGCCGCGTCGAGTGAAGACGAAAGGGCCTCGTGATACGCCTATTTTTATAGG
TTAATGTCATGATAATAATGGTTTCTTAGACGTCAGGTGGCACTTTTCGGGGAAATGTGCGCGGAACCCC
TATTTGTTTATTTTTCTAAATACATTCAAATATGTATCCGCTCATGAGACAATAACCCTGATAAATGCTT
CAATAATATTGAAAAAGGAAGAGTATGAGTATTCAACATTTCCGTGTCGCCCTTATTCCCTTTTTTGCGG
CATTTTGCCTTCCTGTTTTTGCTCACCCAGAAACGCTGGTGAAAGTAAAAGATGCTGAAGATCAGTTGGG
TGCACGAGTGGGTTACATCGAACTGGATCTCAACAGCGGTAAGATCCTTGAGAGTTTTCGCCCCGAAGAA
CGTTTTCCAATGATGAGCACTTTTAAAGTTCTGCTATGTGGCGCGGTATTATCCCGTGTTGACGCCGGGC
AAGAGCAACTCGGTCGCCGCATACACTATTCTCAGAATGACTTGGTTGAGTACTCACCAGTCACAGAAAA
GCATCTTACGGATGGCATGACAGTAAGAGAATTATGCAGTGCTGCCATAACCATGAGTGATAACACTGCG
GCCAACTTACTTCTGACAACGATCGGAGGACCGAAGGAGCTAACCGCTTTTTTGCACAACATGGGGGATC
ATGTAACTCGCCTTGATCGTTGGGAACCGGAGCTGAATGAAGCCATACCAAACGACGAGCGTGACACCAC
GATGCCTGTAGCAATGGCAACAACGTTGCGCAAACTATTAACTGGCGAACTACTTACTCTAGCTTCCCGG
CAACAATTAATAGACTGGATGGAGGCGGATAAAGTTGCAGGACCACTTCTGCGCTCGGCCCTTCCGGCTG
GCTGGTTTATTGCTGATAAATCTGGAGCCGGTGAGCGTGGGTCTCGCGGTATCATTGCAGCACTGGGGCC
AGATGGTAAGCCCTCCCGTATCGTAGTTATCTACACGACGGGGAGTCAGGCAACTATGGATGAACGAAAT
AGACAGATCGCTGAGATAGGTGCCTCACTGATTAAGCATTGGTAACTGTCAGACCAAGTTTACTCATATA
TACTTTAGATTGATTTAAAACTTCATTTTTAATTTAAAAGGATCTAGGTGAAGATCCTTTTTGATAATCT
CATGACCAAAATCCCTTAACGTGAGTTTTCGTTCCACTGAGCGTCAGACCCCGTAGAAAAGATCAAAGGA
TCTTCTTGAGATCCTTTTTTTCTGCGCGTAATCTGCTGCTTGCAAACAAAAAAACCACCGCTACCAGCGG
TGGTTTGTTTGCCGGATCAAGAGCTACCAACTCTTTTTCCGAAGGTAACTGGCTTCAGCAGAGCGCAGAT
ACCAAATACTGTTCTTCTAGTGTAGCCGTAGTTAGGCCACCACTTCAAGAACTCTGTAGCACCGCCTACA
TACCTCGCTCTGCTAATCCTGTTACCAGTGGCTGCTGCCAGTGGCGATAAGTCGTGTCTTACCGGGTTGG
ACTCAAGACGATAGTTACCGGATAAGGCGCAGCGGTCGGGCTGAACGGGGGGTTCGTGCACACAGCCCAG
CTTGGAGCGAACGACCTACACCGAACTGAGATACCTACAGCGTGAGCTATGAGAAAGCGCCACGCTTCCC
GAAGGGAGAAAGGCGGACAGGTATCCGGTAAGCGGCAGGGTCGGAACAGGAGAGCGCACGAGGGAGCTTC
CAGGGGGAAACGCCTGGTATCTTTATAGTCCTGTCGGGTTTCGCCACCTCTGACTTGAGCGTCGATTTTT
GTGATGCTCGTCAGGGGGGCGGAGCCTATGGAAAAACGCCAGCAACGCGGCCTTTTTACGGTTCCTGGCC
TTTTGCTGGCCTTTTGCTCACATGTTCTTTCCTGCGTTATCCCCTGATTCTGTGGATAACCGTATTACCG
CCTTTGAGTGAGCTGATACCGCTCGCCGCAGCCGAACGACCGAGCGCAGCGAGTCAGTGAGCGAGGAAGC
GGAAG
