>Addgene plasmid #203053 | Salsa-BC212-P3B8 | depositor partial sequence | sequence record 393926 | BC212
AGTGGCTAGG
